>Addgene plasmid #41887 | KaiC CII cat- (E318Q) | depositor partial sequence | sequence record 57171 | Kai C Cat II (E318Q)
CGATAAGGATCCGGGACTGGAAGTTCTGTTCCAGGGGCCCATGACTTCCGCTGAGATGACTAGCCCTAAT
AATAATTCTGAGCACCAAGCCATCGCTAAGATGCGCACGATGATTGAAGGCTTTGATGATATTAGTCATG
GCGGTCTTCCAATCGGGCGATCGACCCTCGTTAGTGGTACTTCAGGAACCGGCAAGACCCTTTTTTCTAT
TCAATTTCTCTATAACGGTATTATCGAGTTTGATGAGCCTGGGGTTTTCGTTACTTTCGAAGAAACCCCG
CAAGATATCATTAAAAACGCCCGTAGTTTTGGCTGGGATTTAGCCAAGCTGGTCGATGAGGGCAAACTAT
TTATTCTTGATGCTTCACCCGATCCAGAAGGTCAAGAGGTTGTTGGCGGCTTCGATCTCTCTGCTCTGAT
TGAGCGGATTAATTATGCAATTCAAAAGTATCGAGCGCGGCGGGTTTCAATTGACTCGGTCACGTCCGTT
TTCCAGCAATATGATGCCTCTTCTGTGGTTCGCCGCGAACTCTTTCGGTTGGTAGCTCGCCTAAAACAAA
TTGGGGCAACTACGGTCATGACCACCGAGCGTATCGAGGAATATGGCCCGATCGCTCGTTACGGTGTTGA
GGAATTTGTCTCCGATAACGTCGTGATTCTCCGCAACGTTTTGGAAGGGGAGCGCCGTCGCCGCACCCTC
GAAATCCTCAAGCTACGTGGCACCAGCCACATGAAAGGGGAATATCCGTTCACGATTACGGATCATGGCA
TCAATATCTTCCCGCTCGGGGCAATGCGCCTTACGCAGCGATCGTCGAACGTGCGTGTTTCATCTGGTGT
CGTCCGACTCGATGAAATGTGTGGTGGGGGCTTCTTTAAGGACTCAATCATTCTGGCAACTGGCGCTACA
GGCACTGGTAAAACTCTGTTAGTTAGCCGTTTCGTTGAGAATGCTTGTGCTAACAAAGAGCGGGCGATTC
TGTTCGCTTATGAACAATCACGAGCTCAGCTGCTCCGCAATGCCTATTCATGGGGAATGGACTTTGAGGA
GATGGAGCGCCAAAACCTCCTCAAAATTGTTTGCGCCTATCCTGAATCTGCAGGTCTTGAAGACCATTTG
CAGATTATTAAGTCGGAGATCAATGACTTTAAGCCAGCTCGTATTGCAATCGACTCCCTCTCTGCTTTGG
CGCGGGGCGTTAGCAACAATGCCTTCCGCCAATTTGTAATTGGTGTCACTGGCTACGCGAAACAAGAAGA
AATCACGGGACTATTCACAAATACCAGTGATCAATTTATGGGAGCGCATTCGATTACTGACTCCCATATC
TCAACAATTACGGATACGATTATCTTGCTCCAATACGTCGAGATTCGTGGCGAAATGTCCCGCGCCATTA
ACGTCTTCAAGATGCGCGGATCTTGGCATGACAAAGCAATCCGCGAATTCATGATCAGCGACAAAGGGCC
GGACATCAAGGATTCTTTCCGGAACTTTGAGCGGATTATTTCAGGTTCGCCAACACGGATTACCGTCGAT
GAGAAAAGCGAACTCTCGCGAATTGTGCGCGGCGTTCAAGAAAAAGGGCCGGAGAGCTAAAGATCTGCAG
CTG
