>Addgene plasmid #41887 | KaiC CII cat- (E318Q) | addgene partial sequence | sequence record 59372 | T7term 5'-GCTAGTTATTGCTCAGCGG-3'
CAGCTGCAGATCTTTAGCTCTCCGGCCCTTTTTCTTGAACGCCGCGCACAATTCGCGAGAGTTCGCTTTT
CTCATCGACGGTAATCCGTGTTGGCGAACCTGAAATAATCCGCTCAAAGTTCCGGAAAGAATCCTTGATG
TCCGGCCCTTTGTCGCTGATCATGAATTCGCGGATTGCTTTGTCATGCCAAGATCCGCGCATCTTGAAGA
CGTTAATGGCGCGGGACATTTCGCCACGAATCTCGACGTATTGGAGCAAGATAATCGTATCCGTAATTGT
TGAGATATGGGAGTCAGTAATCGAATGCGCTCCCATAAATTGATCACTGGTATTTGTGAATAGTCCCGTG
ATTTCTTCTTGTTTCGCGTAGCCAGTGACACCAATTACAAATTGGCGGAAGGCATTGTTGCTAACGCCCC
GCGCCAAAGCAGAGAGGGAGTCGATTGCAATACGAGCTGGCTTAAAGTCATTGATCTCCGACTTAATAAT
CTGCAAATGGTCTTCAAGACCTGCAGATTCAGGATAGGCGCAAACAATTTTGAGGAGGTTTTGGCGCTCC
ATCTCCTCAAAGTCCATTCCCCATGAATAGGCATTGCGGAGCAGCTGAGCTCGTGACTCCTGATAAGCGA
ACAGAATCGCCCGCTCTTTGTTAGCACAAGCATTCTCAACGAAACGGCTAACTAACAGAGTTTTACCAGT
GCCTGTAGCGCCAGTTGCCAGAATGATTGAGTCCTTAAAGAAGCCCCCACCACACATTTCATCGAGTCGG
ACGACACCAGATGAAACACGCACGTTCGACGAT
