>Addgene plasmid #41887 | KaiC CII cat- (E318Q) | addgene partial sequence | sequence record 59792 | T7 5'-TAATACGACTCACTATAGGG-3'
ATTTTGTTTAACTTTAAGAAGGAGATATACATATGCGGGGTTCTCATCATCATCATCATCATGGTATGGC
TAGCATGACTGGTGGACAGCAAATGGGTCGGGATCTGTACGACGATGACGATAAGGATCCGGGACTGGAA
GTTCTGTTCCAGGGGCCCATGACTTCCGCTGAGATGACTAGCCCTAATAATAATTCTGAGCACCAAGCCA
TCGCTAAGATGCGCACGATGATTGAAGGCTTTGATGATATTAGTCATGGCGGTCTTCCAATCGGGCGATC
GACCCTCGTTAGTGGTACTTCAGGAACCGGCAAGACCCTTTTTTCTATTCAATTTCTCTATAACGGTATT
ATCGAGTTTGATGAGCCTGGGGTTTTCGTTACTTTCGAAGAAACCCCGCAAGATATCATTAAAAACGCCC
GTAGTTTTGGCTGGGATTTAGCCAAGCTGGTCGATGAGGGCAAACTATTTATTCTTGATGCTTCACCCGA
TCCAGAAGGTCAAGAGGTTGTTGGCGGCTTCGATCTCTCTGCTCTGATTGAGCGGATTAATTATGCAATT
CAAAAGTATCGAGCGCGGCGGGTTTCAATTGACTCGGTCACGTCCGTTTTCCAGCAATATGATGCCTCTT
CTGTGGTTCGCCGCGAACTCTTTCGGTTGGTAGCTCGCCTAAAACAAATTGGGGCAACTACGGTCATGAC
CACCGAGCGTATCGAGGAATATGGCCCGATCGCTCGTTACGGTGTTGAGGAATTTGTCTCCGATAACGTC
GTGATTCTCCGCAACGTTTTGGAAGGGGAGCGCCGTCGCCGCACCCTCGAAATCCTCAAGCTACGTGGCA
CCAGCCACATGAAAGGGGAATATCCGTTCACGATTACGGATCATGGCATCAATATCTTCCCGCTCGGGGC
AATGCGCCTTACGCAGCGATCGTCGAACGTGCGTGTTTCATC
