[The description below was written by a language model from this plasmid's Addgene catalogue record.]
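Description:
KaiC CII cat- (E318Q) is a bacterial expression plasmid built on the pRSET-B backbone, a high-copy vector that is selected with ampicillin. Expression of the insert is driven by a T7 promoter, so the protein is produced in hosts that supply T7 RNA polymerase; the record points to a BL21(DE3)-type strain for expression, while DH5alpha is listed for routine propagation. The recorded total size is about 4.5 kb. No feature table accompanies the entry, so details such as the replication origin, any vector-encoded tags retained in the final reading frame, and terminator elements are not stated and can only be assumed to follow the standard pRSET design.

The roughly 1.5 kb insert encodes KaiC, the core protein of the cyanobacterial circadian oscillator, cloned by restriction digestion between BamHI and BglII sites, both of which remain intact. The species is listed only as cyanobacteria, with a reference genome accession given for the source sequence. The gene carries a single substitution changing glutamate 318 to glutamine. As the construct name indicates, this change is intended to abolish catalytic activity in the CII domain, the C-terminal of KaiC's two domains, while leaving the CI domain unaltered. The associated publication concerns how differentially sensitive catalytic domains give rise to robust and tunable circadian rhythms. The plasmid is therefore suited to producing recombinant CII-inactive KaiC for purification and in vitro biochemical studies that separate the contributions of the two domains to clock function.
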