Addgene plasmid #41887: KaiC CII cat- (E318Q)
Depositing lab: Michael Rust. Depositing organization: University of Chicago. Publication: Robust and tunable circadian rhythms from differentially sensitive catalytic domains. Phong C, Markson JS, Wilhoite CM, Rust MJ. Proc Natl Acad Sci U S A. 2013 Jan 15;110(3):1124-9. doi: 10.1073/pnas.1212113110. Epub 2012 Dec 31. PubMed 23277568.
Backbone
  Vector backbone: prset-b
  Backbone manufacturer: invitrogen
  Backbone size w/o insert (bp): 2200
  Total vector size (bp): 4468
  Vector type: Bacterial Expression ; BL DE3 21
Growth in bacteria
  Bacterial resistance: Ampicillin, 100 μg/mL
  Growth temperature: 37°C
  Growth strain: DH5alpha
  Growth instructions: Growth instructions for expression: Grow 2 L flasks of TB for at 25 C for two days.
  Copy number: High Copy
Gene/Insert
  Gene/Insert name: Kai C CII cat (E318Q)
  Species: cyanobacteria
  Insert size (bp): 1500
  Mutation: changed amino acid 318 E to Q
  GenBank ID: CP000100
  Promoter: t7
  Cloning method: Restriction Enzyme; 5′ cloning site BamHI (not destroyed); 3′ cloning site BglII (not destroyed)
  Sequencing primers: 5′ CGATAAGGATCCGGGACTGGAAGTTCTGTTCCAGGGGCCCATGACTTCCGCTGAGATGACTAGCC; 3′ CAAGAAAAAGGGCCGGAGAGCTAAAGATCTGCAGCTGG
Terms and licenses: Academic/Nonprofit Terms; Industry Terms: Not Available to Industry
How to cite: KaiC CII cat- (E318Q) was a gift from Michael Rust (Addgene plasmid # 41887 ; http://n2t.net/addgene:41887 ; RRID:Addgene_41887)
